>Addgene plasmid #71611 | pJK648 | depositor full sequence | sequence record 131688 | pJK648 sequence 4137 bps
TGGCGAATGGG
[124 nt withheld, positions 12-135]
C
[91 nt withheld, positions 137-227]
A
[49 nt withheld, positions 229-277]
CCTTTGACGTTGGAGTCCACGTTCTTT
[37 nt withheld, positions 305-341]
ACCCTATCTCGGTCTATTCTTTTGATTTATAAGGGATTTTGCCGATTTCGGCCTATTGGTTAAAAAATGA
GCTGATTTAACAAAAATTTAACGCGAATTTTAACAAAATATTAACGTTTACAATTTCAGGTGGCACTTTT
CGGGGAAATGTGCGCGGAACCCCTATTTGTTTATTTTTCTAAATACATTCAAATATGTATCCGCTCATGA
GACAATAACCCTGATAAATGCTTCAATAATATTGAAAAAGGAAGAGTATGAGTATTCAACATTTCCGTGT
CGCCCTTATTCCCTTTTTTGCGGCATTTTGCCTTCCTGTTTTTGCTCACCCAGAAACGCTGGTGAAAGTA
AAAGATGCTGAAGATCAGTTGGGTGCACGAGTGGGTTACATCGAACTGGATCTCAACAGCGGTAAGATCC
TTGAGAGTTTTCGCCCCGAAGAACGTTTTCCAATGATGAGCACTTTTAAAGTTCTGCTATGTGGCGCGGT
ATTATCCCGTATTGACGCCGGGCAAGAGCAACTCGGTCGCCGCATACACTATTCTCAGAATGACTTGGTT
GAGTACTCACCAGTCACAGAAAAGCATCTTACGGATGGCATGACAGTAAGAGAATTATGCAGTGCTGCCA
TAACCATGAGTGATAACACTGCGGCCAACTTACTTCTGACAACGATCGGAGGACCGAAGGAGCTAACCGC
TTTTTTGCACAACATGGGGGATCATGTAACTCGCCTTGATCGTTGGGAACCGGAGCTGAATGAAGCCATA
CCAAACGACGAGCGTGACACCACGATGCCTGCAGCAATGGCAACAACGTTGCGCAAACTATTAACTGGCG
AACTACTTACTCTAGCTTCCCGGCAACAATTAATAGACTGGATGGAGGCGGATAAAGTTGCAGGACCACT
TCTGCGCTCGGCCCTTCCGGCTGGCTGGTTTATTGCTGATAAATCTGGAGCCGGTGAGCGTGGGTCTCGC
GGTATCATTGCAGCACTGGGGCCAGATGGTAAGCCCTCCCGTATCGTAGTTATCTACACGACGGGGAGTC
AGGCAACTATGGATGAACGAAATAGACAGATCGCTGAGATAGGTGCCTCACTGATTAAGCATTGGTAACT
GTCAGACCAAGTTTACTCATATATACTTTAGATTGATTTAAAACTTCATTTTTAATTTAAAAGGATCTAG
GTGAAGATCCTTTTTGATAATCTCATGACCAAAATCCCTTAACGTGAGTTTTCGTTCCACTGAGCGTCAG
ACCCCGTAGAAAAGATCAAAGGATCTTCTTGAGATCCTTTTTTTCTGCGCGTAATCTGCTGCTTGCAAAC
AAAAAAACCACCGCTACCAGCGGTGGTTTGTTTGCCGGATCAAGAGCTACCAACTCTTTTTCCGAAGGTA
ACTGGCTTCAGCAGAGCGCAGATACCAAATACTGTCCTTCTAGTGTAGCCGTAGTTAGGCCACCACTTCA
AGAACTCTGTAGCACCGCCTACATACCTCGCTCTGCTAATCCTGTTACCAGTGGCTGCTGCCAGTGGCGA
TAAGTCGTGTCTTACCGGGTTGGACTCAAGACGATAGTTACCGGATAAGGCGCAGCGGTCGGGCTGAACG
GGGGGTTCGTGCACACAGCCCAGCTTGGAGCGAACGACCTACACCGAACTGAGATACCTACAGCGTGAGC
TATGAGAAAGCGCCACGCTTCCCGAAGGGAGAAAGGCGGACAGGTATCCGGTAAGCGGCAGGGTCGGAAC
AGGAGAGCGCACGAGGGAGCTTCCAGGGGGAAACGCCTGGTATCTTTATAGTCCTGTCGGGTTTCGCCAC
CTCTGACTTGAGCGTCGATTTTTGTGATGCTCGTCAGGGGGGCGGAGCCTATGGAAAAACGCCAGCAACG
CGGCCTTTTTACGGTTCCTGGCCTTTTGCTGGCCTTTTGCTCACATGTTCTTTCCTGCGTTATCCCCTGA
TTCTGTGGATAACCGTATTACCGCCTTTGAGTGAGCTGATACCGCTCGCCGCAGCCGAACGACCGAGCGC
AGCGAGTCAGTGAGCGAGGAAGCGGAAGAGCGCCTGATGCGGTATTTTCTCCTTACGCATCTGTGCGGTA
TTTCACACCGCATATATGGTGCACTCTCAGTACAATCTGCTCTGATGCCGCATAGTTAAGCCAGTATACA
CTCCGCTATCGCTACGTGACTGGGTCATGGCTGCGCCCCGACACCCGCCAACACCCGCTGACGCGCCCTG
ACGGGCTTGTCTGCTCCCGGCATCCGCTTACAGACAAGCTGTGACCGTCTCCGGGAGCTGCATGTGTCAG
AGGTTTTCACCGTCATCACCGAAACGCGCGAGGCAGCTGCGGTAAAGCTCATCAGCGTGGTCGTGAAGCG
ATTCACAGATGTCTGCCTGTTCATCCGCGTCCAGCTCGTTGAGTTTCTCCAGAAGCGTTAATGTCTGGCT
TCTGATAAAGCGGGCCATGTTAAGGGCGGTTTTTTCCTGTTTGGTCACTGATGCCTCCGTGTAAGGGGGA
TTTCTGTTCATGGGGGTAATGATACCGATGAAACGAGAGAGGATGCTCACGATACGGGTTACTGATGATG
AACATGCCCGGTTACTGGAACGTTGTGAGGGTAAACAACTGGCGGTATGGATGCGGCGGGACCAGAGAAA
AATCACTCAGGGTCAATGCCAGCGCTTCGTTAATACAGATGTAGGTGTTCCACAGGGTAGCCAGCAGCAT
CCTGCGATGCAGATCCGGAACATAATGGTGCAGGGCGCTGACTTCCGCGTTTCCAGACTTTACGAAACAC
GGAAACCGAAGACCATTCATGTTGTTGCTCAGGTCGCAGACGTTTTGCAGCAGCAGTCGCTTCACGTTCG
CTCGCGTATCGGTGATTCATTCTGCTAACCAGTAAGGCAACCCCGCCAGCCTAGCCGGGTCCTCAACGAC
AGGAGCACGATCATGCGCACCCGTGGCCAGGACCCAACGCTGCCCGAGATCTCGATCCCGCGAAATTAAT
ACGACTCACTATAGGGAGACCACAACGGTTTCCCTCTAGAAATAATTTTGTTTAACTTTAAGAAGGAGAT
ATACATATGCGTCCGCTGGTGATTATCCTTATGGGCAGCAGTTCAGATATGGGTCACGCCGAGAAAATTG
CGTCTGAATTGAAAACTTTTGGTATTGAGTATGCCATTCGCATCGGCTCCGCGCATAAAACAGCGGAGCA
TGTAGTGTCTATGCTGAAAGAATATGAAGCTTTGGACCGTCCTAAACTGTACATCACGATCGCTGGGCGT
AGTAACGCTTTATCAGGCTTTGTTGATGGCTGGGTCAAAGGTGCAACCATTGCCTGCCCACCGCCAAGCG
ATAGCTTCGCCGGCGCCGACATTTATTCTTCGTTACGGATGCCGAGCGGGATTAGTCCGGCACTGGTTCT
TGAACCGAAAAATGCGGCACTCCTGGCGGCTCGTATTTTTTCACTGTACGATAAAGAAATCGCAGATTCG
GTCAAATCCTATATGGAATCCAATGCGCAGAAAATTATCGAAGACGATTCGAAACTGAAACGCTGAATTC
AGCGTTTCAGTTTCTTGTCGACGGAGCTCGAATTCGAGCTCCGTCGACAAGCTTGCGGCCGCACTCGAGC
ACCACCACCACCACCACTGAGATCCGGCTGCTAACAAAGCCCGAAAGGAAGCTGAGTTGGCTGCTGCCAC
CGCTGAGCAATAACTAGCATAACCCCTTGGGGCCTCTAAACGGGTCTTGAGGGGTTTTTTGCTGAAAGGA
GGAACTATATCCGGAT
Features (pLannotate 1.2.2; 13 found; start..end, strand, type, name):
     12..467     +  rep_origin     f1 ori (sequence partly withheld): f1 bacteriophage origin of replication; arrow indicates direction of (+) strand synthesis
    494..598     +  promoter       AmpR promoter: bla
    599..1459    +  CDS            AmpR: β-lactamase; bla; confers resistance to ampicillin, carbenicillin, and related antibiotics
   1630..2218    +  rep_origin     ori: high-copy-number ColE1/pMB1/pBR322/pUC origin of replication
   2404..2546    -  misc_feature   bom: basis of mobility region from pBR322
   2648..2839    -  CDS            rop: Rop protein, which maintains plasmids at low copy number; rop
   2856..3236    +  CDS            YPB1_ECOLX: Protein predicted: Swiss-Prot protein existence level 4. From Escherichia coli.
   3348..3366    +  promoter       T7 promoter: promoter for bacteriophage T7 RNA polymerase
   3398..3420    +  RBS            RBS: efficient ribosome binding site from bacteriophage T7 gene 10 (Olins and Rangwala, 1989)
   3428..3904    +  CDS            purE: PURE_TREDE - Experimental evidence at protein level: Swiss-Prot protein existence level 1. Catalyzes the reversible conversion of 5-aminoimidazole ribonucleotide (AIR) and CO(2) to 4-carboxy-5-aminoimidazole ribonucleotide (CAIR). Does not accept N5-carboxyaminoimidazole ribonucleotide (N5-CAIR) as a substrate. From Treponema denticola (strain ATCC 35405 / DSM 14222 / CIP 103919 / JCM 8153 / KCTC 15104).
   3981..3998    +  CDS            9xHis (fragment): 9xHis affinity tag
   4008..4057    +  CDS            SET1 (fragment): solubility-enhancement tag derived from T7 phage gene 10B
   4065..4112    +  terminator     T7 terminator: transcription terminator for bacteriophage T7 RNA polymerase
