[The description below was written by a language model from this plasmid's Addgene catalogue record and pLannotate feature annotations shown in this document.]
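Description:
pJK648 is a bacterial expression plasmid built on the pET23a backbone (4,137 bp in total) for producing a point mutant of the Treponema denticola purE gene product in Escherichia coli. It is propagated through a ColE1/pMB1-type origin and selected with ampicillin via the bla β-lactamase gene and its own promoter. The catalogue lists it as high copy, although the annotation also detects pBR322-derived bom and rop elements, the latter normally associated with copy-number restraint. An f1 origin is also present, which in principle allows single-stranded DNA production.

The insert, cloned between NdeI and EcoRI sites that both remain intact, encodes phosphoribosylaminoimidazole carboxylase (TDE0687) carrying a phenylalanine-79 to tryptophan substitution, giving the protein called TdPurE2-F79W. Transcription comes from a T7 promoter, so expression requires a host that supplies T7 RNA polymerase. Translation initiates from the phage T7 gene 10 ribosome binding site, and a T7 terminator closes the cassette. The purE reading frame is annotated at 3428..3904. A short His-tag fragment and a gene 10-derived fragment lie further downstream in vector sequence. No tag is listed for the insert in the catalogue fields, and whether these fragments are fused to the protein cannot be determined from the table.

The depositor notes that the parent protein is misannotated in databases as an N5-carboxyaminoimidazole ribonucleotide mutase. Functional work shows it is instead a class II PurE, an AIR carboxylase that interconverts 5-aminoimidazole ribonucleotide plus CO2 and CAIR. The plasmid serves to produce the F79W variant of this enzyme recombinantly. The record does not state the rationale for the tryptophan substitution.
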