Addgene plasmid #71611: pJK648
Purpose: Produces Treponema denticola 5-aminoimidazole ribonucleotide carboxylase, Phe79>Trp mutant (TdPurE2-F79W)
Depositing lab: T. J. Kappock. Depositing organization: Purdue University.
Backbone
  Vector backbone: pET23a
  Backbone size w/o insert (bp): 3666
  Total vector size (bp): 4137
  Vector type: Bacterial Expression
Growth in bacteria
  Bacterial resistance: Ampicillin, 100 μg/mL
  Growth temperature: 37°C
  Growth strain: DH5alpha
  Copy number: High Copy
Gene/Insert
  Gene/Insert name: phosphoribosylaminoimidazole carboxylase (alt names: purE; TDE0687; aminoimidazole ribonucleotide carboxylase)
  Species: Treponema denticola
  Mutation: changes phenylalanine-79 to tryptophan
  GenBank ID: NP_971299.1
  Promoter: T7
  Cloning method: Restriction Enzyme; 5′ cloning site NdeI (not destroyed); 3′ cloning site EcoRI (not destroyed)
  Sequencing primers: 5′ T7 promoter; 3′ T7 terminator
Terms and licenses: Academic/Nonprofit Terms; Industry Terms: Not Available to Industry
Depositor comments: This protein is based on the one referenced in NCBI WP_002681904.1, which is incorrectly annotated as a N5-carboxyaminoimidazole ribonucleotide mutase. Functional expression studies show that the active form does not possess this activity and it instead has the characteristic reactivity of a class II PurE or 5-aminoimidazole ribonucleotide (AIR) carboxylase
How to cite: pJK648 was a gift from T. J. Kappock (Addgene plasmid # 71611 ; http://n2t.net/addgene:71611 ; RRID:Addgene_71611)
