>Addgene plasmid #71611 | pJK648 | addgene partial sequence | sequence record 134209 | T7 5'-TAATACGACTCACTATAGGG-3'
AATAATTTTGTTTAACTTTAAGAAGGAGATATACATATGCGTCCGCTGGTGATTATCCTTATGGGCAGCA
GTTCAGATATGGGTCACGCCGAGAAAATTGCGTCTGAATTGAAAACTTTTGGTATTGAGTATGCCATTCG
CATCGGCTCCGCGCATAAAACAGCGGAGCATGTAGTGTCTATGCTGAAAGAATATGAAGCTTTGGACCGT
CCTAAACTGTACATCACGATCGCTGGGCGTAGTAACGCTTTATCAGGCTTTGTTGATGGCTGGGTCAAAG
GTGCAACCATTGCCTGCCCACCGCCAAGCGATAGCTTCGCCGGCGCCGACATTTATTCTTCGTTACGGAT
GCCGAGCGGGATTAGTCCGGCACTGGTTCTTGAACCGAAAAATGCGGCACTCCTGGCGGCTCGTATTTTT
TCACTGTACGATAAAGAAATCGCAGATTCGGTCAAATCCTATATGGAATCCAATGCGCAGAAAATTATCG
AAGACGATTCGAAACTGAAACGCTGAATTCAGCGTTTCAGTTTCTTGTCGACGGAGCTCGAATTCGAGCT
CCGTCGACAAGCTTGCGGCCGCACTCGAGCACCACCACCACCACCACTGAGATCCGGCTGCTAACAAAGC
CCGAAAGGAAGCTGAGTTGGCTGCTGCCACCGCTGAGCAATAACTAGCATAACCCCTTGGGGCCTCTAAA
CGGGTCTTGAGGGGTTTTTTGCTGAAAGGAGGAACTATATCCGGATTGGCGAATGGG
[124 nt withheld, positions 758-881]
C
[91 nt withheld, positions 883-973]
AGGG
