>Addgene plasmid #71611 | pJK648 | addgene partial sequence | sequence record 134210 | T7term 5'-GCTAGTTATTGCTCAGCGG-3'
TTTCGGGCTTTGTTAGCAGCCGGATCTCAGTGGTGGTGGTGGTGGTGCTCGAGTGCGGCCGCAAGCTTGT
CGACGGAGCTCGAATTCGAGCTCCGTCGACAAGAAACTGAAACGCTGAATTCAGCGTTTCAGTTTCGAAT
CGTCTTCGATAATTTTCTGCGCATTGGATTCCATATAGGATTTGACCGAATCTGCGATTTCTTTATCGTA
CAGTGAAAAAATACGAGCCGCCAGGAGTGCCGCATTTTTCGGTTCAAGAACCAGTGCCGGACTAATCCCG
CTCGGCATCCGTAACGAAGAATAAATGTCGGCGCCGGCGAAGCTATCGCTTGGCGGTGGGCAGGCAATGG
TTGCACCTTTGACCCAGCCATCAACAAAGCCTGATAAAGCGTTACTACGCCCAGCGATCGTGATGTACAG
TTTAGGACGGTCCAAAGCTTCATATTCTTTCAGCATAGACACTACATGCTCCGCTGTTTTATGCGCGGAG
CCGATGCGAATGGCATACTCAATACCAAAAGTTTTCAATTCAGACGCAATTTTCTCGGCGTGACCCATAT
CTGAACTGCTGCCCATAAGGATAATCACCAGCGGACGCATATGTATATCTCCTTCTTAAAGTTAAACAAA
ATTATTTCTAGAGGGAAACCGTTGTGGTCTCCCTATAGTGAGTCGTATTAATTTCGCGGGATCGAGATCT
CGGGCAGCGTTGGGTCCTGGCCACGGGTGCGCATGATCGTGCTCCTGTCGTTGAGGACCCGGCTAGGCTG
GCGGGGTTGCCTTACTGGTTAGCAGAATGAATCACCGATACGCGAGCGAACGTGAAGCGACTGCTGCTGC
AAAACGTCTGCGACCTGAGCAACAACATGAATGGTCTTCGGTTTCCGTGTTTCGTAAAGTCTGGAAACGC
GGAAGTCAGCGCCCTGCACCATTATGTTCCGGATCTGCATCGCAGGATGCTGCTGGCTACCCTGTGGAAC
ACCTACATCTGTATTAACGA
